Addgene plasmid #138806: pPD715 DsRed-Express2-ZF129
Purpose: Constitutive expression of DsRed-Express2-ZF129 under the CMV promoter.
Depositing lab: Joshua Leonard. Depositing organization: Northwestern University.
Backbone
  Vector backbone: pPD005 pcDNA Golden Gate
  Vector type: Mammalian Expression, Synthetic Biology
Growth in bacteria
  Bacterial resistance: Ampicillin, 100 μg/mL
  Growth temperature: 37°C
  Growth strain: DH5alpha
  Copy number: High Copy
Gene/Insert
  Gene/Insert name: DsRed-Express2-ZF129
  Species: Synthetic
  Promoter: CMV
  Tag / fusion protein: 3xFlag (N terminal on insert)
  Cloning method: Restriction Enzyme; 5′ cloning site NheI (not destroyed); 3′ cloning site NotI (not destroyed)
  Sequencing primers: 5′ CGCAAATGGGCGGTAGGCGTG; 3′ TAGAAGGCACAGTCGAGG
Terms and licenses: Academic/Nonprofit Terms; Industry Terms: Not Available to Industry
Depositor comments: Leonard Lab plasmid reference number: L1343
How to cite: pPD715 DsRed-Express2-ZF129 was a gift from Joshua Leonard (Addgene plasmid # 138806 ; http://n2t.net/addgene:138806 ; RRID:Addgene_138806)
