[The description below was written by a language model from this plasmid's Addgene catalogue record and pLannotate feature annotations shown in this document.]
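Description:
pPD715 DsRed-Express2-ZF129 is a mammalian expression plasmid built on pPD005, a pcDNA-derived backbone adapted for Golden Gate assembly and used in synthetic biology work. It is propagated in E. coli as a high-copy plasmid through a ColE1/pUC-type origin, with selection by ampicillin via the β-lactamase gene and its native promoter. An f1 phage origin is also present. Downstream of the SV40 early promoter the annotation finds only a short fragment of a bleomycin-family resistance gene followed by the SV40 polyadenylation signal, so the mammalian selection cassette typical of pcDNA vectors appears to be truncated and the plasmid is best regarded as a transient expression construct. Small annotated remnants, including lac promoter/operator elements, a lacI fragment, a bom fragment and a brief match to an HIV-1 LTR near the CMV promoter boundary, are backbone leftovers or incidental hits rather than functional parts.

The payload is a synthetic fusion protein cloned between NheI and NotI sites, both of which are retained. Transcription is driven constitutively by the human cytomegalovirus immediate early enhancer and promoter and terminated by the bovine growth hormone polyadenylation signal; a T7 promoter sits just upstream of the coding region. The open reading frame begins with an N-terminal 3xFLAG epitope for immunodetection, followed by DsRed-Express2, a rapidly maturing fluorescent protein derived from Discosoma. The ZF129 portion named in the catalogue entry is not annotated in the feature table, but presumably lies in the unannotated stretch between the DsRed-Express2 coding sequence and the polyadenylation signal. The name suggests a zinc finger domain, although the record does not describe its binding specificity or its intended role beyond constitutive expression of the fusion.
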