Features (pLannotate 1.2.2; 21 found; start..end, strand, type, name):
     28..80      -  misc_feature   bom (fragment): basis of mobility region from pBR322
    235..614     +  enhancer       CMV enhancer: human cytomegalovirus immediate early enhancer
    615..818     +  promoter       CMV promoter: human cytomegalovirus (CMV) immediate early promoter
    814..847     +  LTR            5' LTR (truncated) (fragment): truncated 5' long terminal repeat (LTR) from HIV-1
    863..881     +  promoter       T7 promoter: promoter for bacteriophage T7 RNA polymerase
    952..975     +  CDS            3xFLAG (fragment): three tandem FLAG® epitope tags
   1045..1719    +  CDS            DsRed-Express2: DsRed-Express2 is a basic (constitutively fluorescent) orange fluorescent protein published in 2008, derived from Discosoma sp.. It is reported to be a rapidly-maturing protein.
   2082..2193    +  polyA_signal   bGH poly(A) signal: bovine growth hormone polyadenylation signal
   2310..2331    +  promoter       SV40 promoter (fragment): SV40 enhancer and early promoter
   2352..2780    +  rep_origin     f1 ori (sequence partly withheld): f1 bacteriophage origin of replication; arrow indicates direction of (+) strand synthesis
   2785..2807    +  promoter       SV40 promoter (fragment): SV40 enhancer and early promoter
   2808..2999    +  promoter       SV40 promoter: SV40 early promoter
   3026..3124    +  CDS            ble (fragment): BLE_KLEPN - Experimental evidence at protein level: Swiss-Prot protein existence level 1. Binding protein with a strong affinity to the bleomycin family of antibiotics. Binds to CL990; an antimitotic-antibiotic compound. From Klebsiella pneumoniae.
   3119..3240    +  polyA_signal   SV40 poly(A) signal: SV40 polyadenylation signal
   3313..3329    -  protein_bind   lac operator: The lac repressor binds to the lac operator to inhibit transcription in E. coli. This inhibition can be relieved by adding lactose or isopropyl-β-D-thiogalactopyranoside (IPTG). lac repressor encoded by lacI
   3337..3367    -  promoter       lac promoter: promoter for the E. coli lac operon
   3382..3403    -  protein_bind   CAP binding site: CAP binding activates transcription in the presence of cAMP. E. coli catabolite activator protein
   3416..3508    -  CDS            lacI (fragment): lac repressor; lacI; The lac repressor binds to the lac operator to inhibit transcription in E. coli. This inhibition can be relieved by adding lactose or isopropyl-β-D-thiogalactopyranoside (IPTG).
   3691..4279    -  rep_origin     ori: high-copy-number ColE1/pMB1/pBR322/pUC origin of replication
   4450..5310    -  CDS            AmpR: β-lactamase; bla; confers resistance to ampicillin, carbenicillin, and related antibiotics
   5311..5415    -  promoter       AmpR promoter: bla
>Addgene plasmid #138806 | pPD715 DsRed-Express2-ZF129 | addgene full sequence | sequence record 320788 | Addgene NGS Result
GACGGATCGGGAGATCTCCCGATCCCCTATGGTGCACTCTCAGTACAATCTGCTCTGATGCCGCATAGTT
AAGCCAGTATCTGCTCCCTGCTTGTGTGTTGGAGGTCGCTGAGTAGTGCGCGAGCAAAATTTAAGCTACA
ACAAGGCAAGGCTTGACCGACAATTGCATGAAGAATCTGCTTAGGGTTAGGCGTTTTGCGCTGCTTCGCG
ATGTACGGGCCAGATATACGCGTTGACATTGATTATTGACTAGTTATTAATAGTAATCAATTACGGGGTC
ATTAGTTCATAGCCCATATATGGAGTTCCGCGTTACATAACTTACGGTAAATGGCCCGCCTGGCTGACCG
CCCAACGACCCCCGCCCATTGACGTCAATAATGACGTATGTTCCCATAGTAACGCCAATAGGGACTTTCC
ATTGACGTCAATGGGTGGAGTATTTACGGTAAACTGCCCACTTGGCAGTACATCAAGTGTATCATATGCC
AAGTACGCCCCCTATTGACGTCAATGACGGTAAATGGCCCGCCTGGCATTATGCCCAGTACATGACCTTA
TGGGACTTTCCTACTTGGCAGTACATCTACGTATTAGTCATCGCTATTACCATGGTGATGCGGTTTTGGC
AGTACATCAATGGGCGTGGATAGCGGTTTGACTCACGGGGATTTCCAAGTCTCCACCCCATTGACGTCAA
TGGGAGTTTGTTTTGGCACCAAAATCAACGGGACTTTCCAAAATGTCGTAACAACTCCGCCCCATTGACG
CAAATGGGCGGTAGGCGTGTACGGTGGGAGGTCTATATAAGCAGAGCTCTCTGGCTAACTAGAGAACCCA
CTGCTTACTGGCTTATCGAAATTAATACGACTCACTATAGGGAGTCCCAAGCTGGCTAGCGCCACCATGG
ATTATAAGGATCACGATGGCGACTACAAGGACCACGATATTGACTACAAAGACGATGACGATAAAATGGC
TCCTAAGAAAAAGCGCAAAGTCGGTATCCATGGCGTTCCCGGATCAGGCTCCGGAAGTGGCTCCATGGAT
AGCACTGAGAACGTCATCAAGCCCTTCATGCGCTTCAAGGTGCACATGGAGGGCTCCGTGAACGGCCACG
AGTTCGAGATCGAGGGCGAGGGCGAGGGCAAGCCCTACGAGGGCACCCAGACCGCCAAGCTCCAGGTGAC
CAAGGGCGGCCCCCTGCCCTTCGCCTGGGACATCCTGTCCCCCCAGTTCCAGTACGGCTCCAAGGTGTAC
GTGAAGCACCCCGCCGACATCCCCGACTACAAGAAGCTGTCCTTCCCCGAGGGCTTCAAGTGGGAGCGCG
TGATGAACTTCGAGGACGGCGGCGTGGTGACCGTGACCCAGGACTCCTCCCTCCAGGACGGCACCTTCAT
CTACCACGTGAAGTTCATCGGCGTGAACTTCCCCTCCGACGGCCCCGTAATGCAGAAGAAAACTCTGGGC
TGGGAGCCCTCCACCGAGCGCCTGTACCCCCGCGACGGCGTGCTGAAGGGCGAGATCCACAAGGCGCTGA
AGCTGAAGGGCGGCGGCCACTACCTGGTGGAGTTCAAGTCAATCTACATGGCCAAGAAGCCCGTGAAGCT
GCCCGGCTACTACTACGTGGACTCCAAGCTGGACATCACCTCCCACAACGAGGACTACACCGTGGTGGAG
CAGTACGAGCGCGCCGAGGCCCGCCACCACCTGTTCCAGTCTGGTTCTGGTTCTGGTTCAGGATCCGGTA
CCGGTGGAGCTAGACCCGGGGAGCGCCCCTTCCAGTGTCGCATTTGCATGCGGAACTTTTCGACTGCTGC
TGTTTTGACTAGACATACCCGTACTCATACCGGTGAAAAACCGTTTCAGTGTCGGATCTGTATGCGAAAT
TTCTCCGATAGAGCTAATTTGACTAGACATCTACGTACGCACACCGGCGAGAAGCCATTCCAATGCCGAA
TATGCATGCGCAACTTCAGTAGAATTGATAAATTGGGTGATCACCTAAAAACCCACCTGAGAGGATCTTA
AGCGGCCGCTCGAGTCTAGAGGGCCCGTTTAAACCCGCTGATCAGCCTCGACTGTGCCTTCTAGTTGCCA
GCCATCTGTTGTTTGCCCCTCCCCCGTGCCTTCCTTGACCCTGGAAGGTGCCACTCCCACTGTCCTTTCC
TAATAAAATGAGGAAATTGCATCGCATTGTCTGAGTAGGTGTCATTCTATTCTGGGGGGTGGGGTGGGGC
AGGACAGCAAGGGGGAGGATTGGGAAGTCAATAGCAGGCATGCTGGGGATGCGGTGGGCTCTATGGCTTC
TGAGGCGGAAAGAACCAGCTGGGGCTCTAGGGGGTATCCCC
[124 nt withheld, positions 2352-2475]
C
[91 nt withheld, positions 2477-2567]
A
[49 nt withheld, positions 2569-2617]
CCTTTGACGTTGGAGTCCACGTTCTTT
[37 nt withheld, positions 2645-2681]
ACCCTATCTCGGTCTATTCTTTTGATTTATAAGGGATTTTGCCGATTTCGGCCTATTGGTTAAAAAATGA
GCTGATTTAACAAAAATTTAACGCGAATTAATTCTGTGGAATGTGTGTCAGTTAGGCTCAATTAGTCAGC
AACCATAGTCCCGCCCCTAACTCCGCCCATCCCGCCCCTAACTCCGCCCAGTTCCGCCCATTCTCCGCCC
CATGGCTGACTAATTTTTTTTATTTATGCAGAGGCCGAGGCCGCCTCTGCCTCTGAGCTATTCCAGAAGT
AGTGAGGAGGCTTTTTTGGAGGCCTAGGCTTTTGCAAAAAGCTCCCGGGAGCTTGTATATCCATTTTCGG
AGGTTGGGCTTCGGAATCGTTTTCCGGGACGCCGGCTGGATGATCCTCCAGCGCGGGGATCTCATGCTGG
AGTTCTTCGCCCACCCCAACTTGTTTATTGCAGCTTATAATGGTTACAAATAAAGCAATAGCATCACAAA
TTTCACAAATAAAGCATTTTTTTCACTGCATTCTAGTTGTGGTTTGTCCAAACTCATCAATGTATCTTAT
CATGTCTGTATACCGTCGACCTCTAGCTAGAGCTTGGCGTAATCATGGTCATAGCTGTTTCCTGTGTGAA
ATTGTTATCCGCTCACAATTCCACACAACATACGAGCCGGAAGCATAAAGTGTAAAGCCTGGGGTGCCTA
ATGAGTGAGCTAACTCACATTAATTGCGTTGCGCTCACTGCCCGCTTTCCAGTCGGGAAACCTGTCGTGC
CAGCTGCATTAATGAATCGGCCAACGCGCGGGGAGAGGCGGTTTGCGTATTGGGCGCTCTTCCGCTTCCT
CGCTCACTGACTCGCTGCGCTCGGTCGTTCGGCTGCGGCGAGCGGTATCAGCTCACTCAAAGGCGGTAAT
ACGGTTATCCACAGAATCAGGGGATAACGCAGGAAAGAACATGTGAGCAAAAGGCCAGCAAAAGGCCAGG
AACCGTAAAAAGGCCGCGTTGCTGGCGTTTTTCCATAGGCTCCGCCCCCCTGACGAGCATCACAAAAATC
GACGCTCAAGTCAGAGGTGGCGAAACCCGACAGGACTATAAAGATACCAGGCGTTTCCCCCTGGAAGCTC
CCTCGTGCGCTCTCCTGTTCCGACCCTGCCGCTTACCGGATACCTGTCCGCCTTTCTCCCTTCGGGAAGC
GTGGCGCTTTCTCATAGCTCACGCTGTAGGTATCTCAGTTCGGTGTAGGTCGTTCGCTCCAAGCTGGGCT
GTGTGCACGAACCCCCCGTTCAGCCCGACCGCTGCGCCTTATCCGGTAACTATCGTCTTGAGTCCAACCC
GGTAAGACACGACTTATCGCCACTGGCAGCAGCCACTGGTAACAGGATTAGCAGAGCGAGGTATGTAGGC
GGTGCTACAGAGTTCTTGAAGTGGTGGCCTAACTACGGCTACACTAGAAGAACAGTATTTGGTATCTGCG
CTCTGCTGAAGCCAGTTACCTTCGGAAAAAGAGTTGGTAGCTCTTGATCCGGCAAACAAACCACCGCTGG
TAGCGGTGGTTTTTTTGTTTGCAAGCAGCAGATTACGCGCAGAAAAAAAGGATCTCAAGAAGATCCTTTG
ATCTTTTCTACGGGGTCTGACGCTCAGTGGAACGAAAACTCACGTTAAGGGATTTTGGTCATGAGATTAT
CAAAAAGGATCTTCACCTAGATCCTTTTAAATTAAAAATGAAGTTTTAAATCAATCTAAAGTATATATGA
GTAAACTTGGTCTGACAGTTACCAATGCTTAATCAGTGAGGCACCTATCTCAGCGATCTGTCTATTTCGT
TCATCCATAGTTGCCTGACTCCCCGTCGTGTAGATAACTACGATACGGGAGGGCTTACCATCTGGCCCCA
GTGCTGCAATGATACCGCGAGATCCACGCTCACCGGCTCCAGATTTATCAGCAATAAACCAGCCAGCCGG
AAGGGCCGAGCGCAGAAGTGGTCCTGCAACTTTATCCGCCTCCATCCAGTCTATTAATTGTTGCCGGGAA
GCTAGAGTAAGTAGTTCGCCAGTTAATAGTTTGCGCAACGTTGTTGCCATTGCTACAGGCATCGTGGTGT
CACGCTCGTCGTTTGGTATGGCTTCATTCAGCTCCGGTTCCCAACGATCAAGGCGAGTTACATGATCCCC
CATGTTGTGCAAAAAAGCGGTTAGCTCCTTCGGTCCTCCGATCGTTGTCAGAAGTAAGTTGGCCGCAGTG
TTATCACTCATGGTTATGGCAGCACTGCATAATTCTCTTACTGTCATGCCATCCGTAAGATGCTTTTCTG
TGACTGGTGAGTACTCAACCAAGTCATTCTGAGAATAGTGTATGCGGCGACCGAGTTGCTCTTGCCCGGC
GTCAATACGGGATAATACCGCGCCACATAGCAGAACTTTAAAAGTGCTCATCATTGGAAAACGTTCTTCG
GGGCGAAAACTCTCAAGGATCTTACCGCTGTTGAGATCCAGTTCGATGTAACCCACTCGTGCACCCAACT
GATCTTCAGCATCTTTTACTTTCACCAGCGTTTCTGGGTGAGCAAAAACAGGAAGGCAAAATGCCGCAAA
AAAGGGAATAAGGGCGACACGGAAATGTTGAATACTCATACTCTTCCTTTTTCAATATTATTGAAGCATT
TATCAGGGTTATTGTCTCATGAGCGGATACATATTTGAATGTATTTAGAAAAATAAACAAATAGGGGTTC
CGCGCACATTTCCCCGAAAAGTGCCACCTGACGTC
