>Addgene plasmid #138806 | pPD715 DsRed-Express2-ZF129 | depositor partial sequence | sequence record 268279 | dsRedExpress2-ZF129 gene
ATGGATTATAAGGATCACGATGGCGACTACAAGGACCACGATATTGACTACAAAGACGATGACGATAAAA
TGGCTCCTAAGAAAAAGCGCAAAGTCGGTATCCATGGCGTTCCCGGATCAGGCTCCGGAAGTGGCTCCAT
GGATAGCACTGAGAACGTCATCAAGCCCTTCATGCGCTTCAAGGTGCACATGGAGGGCTCCGTGAACGGC
CACGAGTTCGAGATCGAGGGCGAGGGCGAGGGCAAGCCCTACGAGGGCACCCAGACCGCCAAGCTCCAGG
TGACCAAGGGCGGCCCCCTGCCCTTCGCCTGGGACATCCTGTCCCCCCAGTTCCAGTACGGCTCCAAGGT
GTACGTGAAGCACCCCGCCGACATCCCCGACTACAAGAAGCTGTCCTTCCCCGAGGGCTTCAAGTGGGAG
CGCGTGATGAACTTCGAGGACGGCGGCGTGGTGACCGTGACCCAGGACTCCTCCCTCCAGGACGGCACCT
TCATCTACCACGTGAAGTTCATCGGCGTGAACTTCCCCTCCGACGGCCCCGTAATGCAGAAGAAAACTCT
GGGCTGGGAGCCCTCCACCGAGCGCCTGTACCCCCGCGACGGCGTGCTGAAGGGCGAGATCCACAAGGCG
CTGAAGCTGAAGGGCGGCGGCCACTACCTGGTGGAGTTCAAGTCAATCTACATGGCCAAGAAGCCCGTGA
AGCTGCCCGGCTACTACTACGTGGACTCCAAGCTGGACATCACCTCCCACAACGAGGACTACACCGTGGT
GGAGCAGTACGAGCGCGCCGAGGCCCGCCACCACCTGTTCCAGTCTGGTTCTGGTTCTGGTTCAGGATCC
GGTACCGGTGGAGCTAGACCCGGGGAGCGCCCCTTCCAGTGTCGCATTTGCATGCGGAACTTTTCGACTG
CTGCTGTTTTGACTAGACATACCCGTACTCATACCGGTGAAAAACCGTTTCAGTGTCGGATCTGTATGCG
AAATTTCTCCGATAGAGCTAATTTGACTAGACATCTACGTACGCACACCGGCGAGAAGCCATTCCAATGC
CGAATATGCATGCGCAACTTCAGTAGAATTGATAAATTGGGTGATCACCTAAAAACCCACCTGAGAGGAT
CTTAA
